>Addgene plasmid #110182 | pEGFP-PTEN-deltaPDZ | addgene full sequence | sequence record 210518 | Addgene NGS Result
TAGTTATTAATAGTAATCAATTACGGGGTCATTAGTTCATAGCCCATATATGGAGTTCCGCGTTACATAA
CTTACGGTAAATGGCCCGCCTGGCTGACCGCCCAACGACCCCCGCCCATTGACGTCAATAATGACGTATG
TTCCCATAGTAACGCCAATAGGGACTTTCCATTGACGTCAATGGGTGGAGTATTTACGGTAAACTGCCCA
CTTGGCAGTACATCAAGTGTATCATATGCCAAGTACGCCCCCTATTGACGTCAATGACGGTAAATGGCCC
GCCTGGCATTATGCCCAGTACATGACCTTATGGGACTTTCCTACTTGGCAGTACATCTACGTATTAGTCA
TCGCTATTACCATGGTGATGCGGTTTTGGCAGTACATCAATGGGCGTGGATAGCGGTTTGACTCACGGGG
ATTTCCAAGTCTCCACCCCATTGACGTCAATGGGAGTTTGTTTTGGCACCAAAATCAACGGGACTTTCCA
AAATGTCGTAACAACTCCGCCCCATTGACGCAAATGGGCGGTAGGCGTGTACGGTGGGAGGTCTATATAA
GCAGAGCTGGTTTAGTGAACCGTCAGATCCGCTAGCGCTACCGGTCGCCACCATGGTGAGCAAGGGCGAG
GAGCTGTTCACCGGGGTGGTGCCCATCCTGGTCGAGCTGGACGGCGACGTAAACGGCCACAAGTTCAGCG
TGTCCGGCGAGGGCGAGGGCGATGCCACCTACGGCAAGCTGACCCTGAAGTTCATCTGCACCACCGGCAA
GCTGCCCGTGCCCTGGCCCACCCTCGTGACCACCCTGACCTACGGCGTGCAGTGCTTCAGCCGCTACCCC
GACCACATGAAGCAGCACGACTTCTTCAAGTCCGCCATGCCCGAAGGCTACGTCCAGGAGCGCACCATCT
TCTTCAAGGACGACGGCAACTACAAGACCCGCGCCGAGGTGAAGTTCGAGGGCGACACCCTGGTGAACCG
CATCGAGCTGAAGGGCATCGACTTCAAGGAGGACGGCAACATCCTGGGGCACAAGCTGGAGTACAACTAC
AACAGCCACAACGTCTATATCATGGCCGACAAGCAGAAGAACGGCATCAAGGTGAACTTCAAGATCCGCC
ACAACATCGAGGACGGCAGCGTGCAGCTCGCCGACCACTACCAGCAGAACACCCCCATCGGCGACGGCCC
CGTGCTGCTGCCCGACAACCACTACCTGAGCACCCAGTCCGCCCTGAGCAAAGACCCCAACGAGAAGCGC
GATCACATGGTCCTGCTGGAGTTCGTGACCGCCGCCGGGATCACTCTCGGCATGGACGAGCTGTACAAGT
CCGGACTCAGATCTCGAGCCATGACAGCCATCATCAAAGAGATCGTTAGCAGAAACAAAAGGAGATATCA
AGAGGATGGATTCGACTTAGACTTGACCTATATTTATCCAAATATTATTGCTATGGGATTTCCTGCAGAA
AGACTTGAAGGTGTATACAGGAACAATATTGATGATGTAGTAAGGTTTTTGGATTCAAAGCATAAAAACC
ATTACAAGATATACAATCTATGTGCTGAGAGACATTATGACACCGCCAAATTTAACTGCAGAGTTGCACA
GTATCCTTTTGAAGACCATAACCCACCACAGCTAGAACTTATCAAACCCTTTTGTGAAGATCTTGACCAA
TGGCTAAGTGAAGACGACAATCATGTTGCAGCAATTCACTGTAAAGCTGGGAAAGGACGGACTGGTGTAA
TGATTTGTGCATATTTATTGCATCGGGGCAAGTTTTTAAAGGCACAAGAGGCCCTGGATTTTTATGGGGA
AGTAAGGACCAGAGATAAAAAGGGAGTAACTATTCCCAGTCAGAGGCGCTATGTATATTATTATAGCTAC
CTGTTAAAGAATCACCTGGATTACAGACCAGTGGCACTGTTGTTTCACAAGATGATGTTTGAAACTATTC
CAATGTTCAGTGGCGGAACTTGCAATCCCCAGTTTGTGGTCTGCCAGCTAAAGGTGAAGATCTACTCCTC
CAACTCAGGACCCACGCGGCGGGAGGACAAGCTCATGTACTTTGAGTTCCCTCAGCCATTGCCTGTGTGT
GGTGACATCAAAGTAGAGTTCTTCCACAAACAGAACAAGATGCTCAAAAAGGACAAAATGTTTCACTTTT
GGGTAAATACGTTCTTCATACCAGGACCAGAGGAAACCTCAGAAAAAGTGGAAAATGGAAGTCTTTGTGA
TCAGGAAATCGATAGCATTTGTAGTATAGAGCGTGCGGATAATGACAAGGAGTATCTTGTGCTCACCCTG
ACAAAAAATGATCTTGACAAAGCAAACAAAGACAAGGCCAACCGATACTTCTCTCCAAATTTTAAGGTGA
AATTATACTTTACAAAAACAGTAGAGGAACCATCAAATCCAGAGGCTAGCAGTTCAACTTCTGTGACTCC
AGACGTTAGTGACAATGAACCTGATCATTATAGATATTCTGACACCACTGACTCTGATCCAGAGAATGAA
CCTTTTGATGAAGATCAGCATTCACAATGAGGGCCCGGGATCCACCGGATCTAGATAACTGATCATAATC
AGCCATACCACATTTGTAGAGGTTTTACTTGCTTTAAAAAACCTCCCACACCTCCCCCTGAACCTGAAAC
ATAAAATGAATGCAATTGTTGTTGTTAACTTGTTTATTGCAGCTTATAATGGTTACAAATAAAGCAATAG
CATCACAAATTTCACAAATAAAGCATTTTTTTCACTGCATTCTAGTTGTGGTTTGTCCAAACTCATCAAT
GTATCTTAACGCGTAAATTGTAAGCGTTAATATTTTGTTAAAATTCGCGTTAAATTTTTGTTAAATCAGC
TCATTTTTTAACCAATAGGCCGAAATCGGCAAAATCCCTTATAAATCAAAAGAATAGACCGAGATAGGGT
[37 nt withheld, positions 2941-2977]
AAAGAACGTGGACTCCAACGTCAAAGG
[49 nt withheld, positions 3005-3053]
T
[91 nt withheld, positions 3055-3145]
G
[124 nt withheld, positions 3147-3270]
CAGGTGGCACTTTTCGGGGAAATGTGCGCGGAACCCCTATTTGTTTATTTTTCTAAATACATTCAAATAT
GTATCCGCTCATGAGACAATAACCCTGATAAATGCTTCAATAATATTGAAAAAGGAAGAGTCCTGAGGCG
GAAAGAACCAGCTGTGGAATGTGTGTCAGTTAGGGTGTGGAAAGTCCCCAGGCTCCCCAGCAGGCAGAAG
TATGCAAAGCATGCATCTCAATTAGTCAGCAACCAGGTGTGGAAAGTCCCCAGGCTCCCCAGCAGGCAGA
AGTATGCAAAGCATGCATCTCAATTAGTCAGCAACCATAGTCCCGCCCCTAACTCCGCCCATCCCGCCCC
TAACTCCGCCCAGTTCCGCCCATTCTCCGCCCCATGGCTGACTAATTTTTTTTATTTATGCAGAGGCCGA
GGCCGCCTCGGCCTCTGAGCTATTCCAGAAGTAGTGAGGAGGCTTTTTTGGAGGCCTAGGCTTTTGCAAA
GATCGATCAAGAGACAGGATGAGGATCGTTTCGCATGATTGAACAAGATGGATTGCACGCAGGTTCTCCG
GCCGCTTGGGTGGAGAGGCTATTCGGCTATGACTGGGCACAACAGACAATCGGCTGCTCTGATGCCGCCG
TGTTCCGGCTGTCAGCGCAGGGGCGCCCGGTTCTTTTTGTCAAGACCGACCTGTCCGGTGCCCTGAATGA
ACTGCAAGACGAGGCAGCGCGGCTATCGTGGCTGGCCACGACGGGCGTTCCTTGCGCAGCTGTGCTCGAC
GTTGTCACTGAAGCGGGAAGGGACTGGCTGCTATTGGGCGAAGTGCCGGGGCAGGATCTCCTGTCATCTC
ACCTTGCTCCTGCCGAGAAAGTATCCATCATGGCTGATGCAATGCGGCGGCTGCATACGCTTGATCCGGC
TACCTGCCCATTCGACCACCAAGCGAAACATCGCATCGAGCGAGCACGTACTCGGATGGAAGCCGGTCTT
GTCGATCAGGATGATCTGGACGAAGAGCATCAGGGGCTCGCGCCAGCCGAACTGTTCGCCAGGCTCAAGG
CGAGCATGCCCGACGGCGAGGATCTCGTCGTGACCCATGGCGATGCCTGCTTGCCGAATATCATGGTGGA
AAATGGCCGCTTTTCTGGATTCATCGACTGTGGCCGGCTGGGTGTGGCGGACCGCTATCAGGACATAGCG
TTGGCTACCCGTGATATTGCTGAAGAGCTTGGCGGCGAATGGGCTGACCGCTTCCTCGTGCTTTACGGTA
TCGCCGCTCCCGATTCGCAGCGCATCGCCTTCTATCGCCTTCTTGACGAGTTCTTCTGAGCGGGACTCTG
GGGTTCGAAATGACCGACCAAGCGACGCCCAACCTGCCATCACGAGATTTCGATTCCACCGCCGCCTTCT
ATGAAAGGTTGGGCTTCGGAATCGTTTTCCGGGACGCCGGCTGGATGATCCTCCAGCGCGGGGATCTCAT
GCTGGAGTTCTTCGCCCACCCTAGGGGGAGGCTAACTGAAACACGGAAGGAGACAATACCGGAAGGAACC
CGCGCTATGACGGCAATAAAAAGACAGAATAAAACGCACGGTGTTGGGTCGTTTGTTCATAAACGCGGGG
TTCGGTCCCAGGGCTGGCACTCTGTCGATACCCCACCGAGACCCCATTGGGGCCAATACGCCCGCGTTTC
TTCCTTTTCCCCACCCCACCCCCCAAGTTCGGGTGAAGGCCCAGGGCTCGCAGCCAACGTCGGGGCGGCA
GGCCCTGCCATAGCCTCAGGTTACTCATATATACTTTAGATTGATTTAAAACTTCATTTTTAATTTAAAA
GGATCTAGGTGAAGATCCTTTTTGATAATCTCATGACCAAAATCCCTTAACGTGAGTTTTCGTTCCACTG
AGCGTCAGACCCCGTAGAAAAGATCAAAGGATCTTCTTGAGATCCTTTTTTTCTGCGCGTAATCTGCTGC
TTGCAAACAAAAAAACCACCGCTACCAGCGGTGGTTTGTTTGCCGGATCAAGAGCTACCAACTCTTTTTC
CGAAGGTAACTGGCTTCAGCAGAGCGCAGATACCAAATACTGTTCTTCTAGTGTAGCCGTAGTTAGGCCA
CCACTTCAAGAACTCTGTAGCACCGCCTACATACCTCGCTCTGCTAATCCTGTTACCAGTGGCTGCTGCC
AGTGGCGATAAGTCGTGTCTTACCGGGTTGGACTCAAGACGATAGTTACCGGATAAGGCGCAGCGGTCGG
GCTGAACGGGGGGTTCGTGCACACAGCCCAGCTTGGAGCGAACGACCTACACCGAACTGAGATACCTACA
GCGTGAGCTATGAGAAAGCGCCACGCTTCCCGAAGGGAGAAAGGCGGACAGGTATCCGGTAAGCGGCAGG
GTCGGAACAGGAGAGCGCACGAGGGAGCTTCCAGGGGGAAACGCCTGGTATCTTTATAGTCCTGTCGGGT
TTCGCCACCTCTGACTTGAGCGTCGATTTTTGTGATGCTCGTCAGGGGGGCGGAGCCTATGGAAAAACGC
CAGCAACGCGGCCTTTTTACGGTTCCTGGCCTTTTGCTGGCCTTTTGCTCACATGTTCTTTCCTGCGTTA
TCCCCTGATTCTGTGGATAACCGTATTACCGCCATGCAT
Features (pLannotate 1.2.2; 16 found; start..end, strand, type, name):
     61..364     +  enhancer       CMV enhancer: human cytomegalovirus immediate early enhancer
    365..568     +  promoter       CMV promoter: human cytomegalovirus (CMV) immediate early promoter
    613..1329    +  CDS            EGFP: EGFP is a basic (constitutively fluorescent) green fluorescent protein published in 1996, derived from Aequorea victoria. It is reported to be a rapidly-maturing weak dimer with moderate acid sensitivity.
   1330..1349    +  misc_feature   MCS (fragment): multiple cloning site
   1351..2547    +  CDS            Pten: PTEN_MOUSE - Also known as Mmac1. Experimental evidence at protein level: Swiss-Prot protein existence level 1. In motile cells, suppresses the formation of lateral pseudopods and thereby promotes cell polarization and directed movement (By similarity). Tumor suppressor. Acts as a dual-specificity protein phosphatase, dephosphorylating tyrosine-, serine- and threonine- phosphorylated proteins. Also acts as a lipid phosphatase, removing the phosphate in the D3 position of the inositol ring from phosphatidylinositol 3,4,5-trisphosphate, phosphatidylinositol 3,4- diphosphate, phosphatidylinositol
   2551..2568    +  misc_feature   MCS (fragment): multiple cloning site
   2580..2664    +  CDS            large T antigen (fragment): large T antigen from SV40 (simian virus 40)
   2687..2808    +  polyA_signal   SV40 poly(A) signal: SV40 polyadenylation signal
   2842..3270    -  rep_origin     f1 ori (sequence partly withheld): f1 bacteriophage origin of replication; arrow indicates direction of (+) strand synthesis
   3297..3401    +  promoter       AmpR promoter: bla
   3403..3760    +  promoter       SV40 promoter: SV40 enhancer and early promoter
   3795..4589    +  CDS            NeoR/KanR: aminoglycoside phosphotransferase from Tn5; aph(3')-II (or nptII); confers resistance to neomycin, kanamycin, and G418 (Geneticin®)
   4610..4762    +  CDS            ble (fragment): BLE_KLEPN - Experimental evidence at protein level: Swiss-Prot protein existence level 1. Binding protein with a strong affinity to the bleomycin family of antibiotics. Binds to CL990; an antimitotic-antibiotic compound. From Klebsiella pneumoniae.
   4821..4868    +  polyA_signal   HSV TK poly(A) signal: herpes simplex virus thymidine kinase polyadenylation signal (Cole and Stacy, 1985)
   4959..4975    -  polyA_signal   bGH poly(A) signal (fragment): bovine growth hormone polyadenylation signal
   5197..5785    +  rep_origin     ori: high-copy-number ColE1/pMB1/pBR322/pUC origin of replication
