[The description below was written by a language model from this plasmid's Addgene catalogue record and pLannotate feature annotations shown in this document.]
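Description:
pEGFP-PTEN-deltaPDZ is a mammalian expression plasmid built on the Clontech pEGFP-C1 backbone, with a sequenced length of about 5.9 kb. It is propagated in E. coli through a high-copy ColE1/pUC-type origin and selected with kanamycin. The single NeoR/KanR (aph(3')-II) gene sits behind tandem bacterial (bla-type) and SV40 early promoters and ends in an HSV TK polyadenylation signal. This arrangement lets the same cassette confer kanamycin resistance in bacteria and G418 resistance in transfected mammalian cells. An f1 origin is also present and can support single-stranded DNA production. The short hits to ble, SV40 large T antigen and the bGH poly(A) signal are fragments and are most likely backbone remnants or annotation matches rather than functional parts.

The payload is a fusion gene driven by the human CMV immediate-early enhancer and promoter. EGFP is encoded first, followed by a short stretch of multiple cloning site that acts as a linker. Next comes the roughly 1.2 kb PTEN coding sequence, inserted between XhoI and ApaI, and the transcript terminates at the SV40 poly(A) signal. The catalogue lists the insert as rat Pten. The automated annotation matched it to the mouse protein, which probably reflects close similarity between the orthologues.

The insert lacks the last four amino acids of PTEN. The construct name indicates that this deletion removes the C-terminal PDZ-binding motif, so the phosphatase stays fluorescently tagged at its N terminus but should lose PDZ-dependent interactions. The associated study examined PTEN recruitment to the postsynaptic terminal during NMDA receptor-dependent long-term depression. The construct therefore suits imaging PTEN localisation and testing how PDZ interactions contribute to it, typically alongside a full-length EGFP-PTEN.
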