Addgene plasmid #110182: pEGFP-PTEN-deltaPDZ
Purpose: Expression of a mutated PTEN lacking its 4 last aa, and tagged with EGFP
Depositing lab: Jose Esteban. Publication: PTEN is recruited to the postsynaptic terminal for NMDA receptor-dependent long-term depression. Jurado S, Benoist M, Lario A, Knafo S, Petrok CN, Esteban JA. EMBO J. 2010 Aug 18;29(16):2827-40. doi: 10.1038/emboj.2010.160. Epub 2010 Jul 13. PubMed 20628354.
Backbone
  Vector backbone: pEGFP-C1
  Backbone manufacturer: Clontech
  Backbone size w/o insert (bp): 4731
  Vector type: Mammalian Expression
Growth in bacteria
  Bacterial resistance: Kanamycin, 50 μg/mL
  Growth temperature: 37°C
  Growth strain: DH5alpha
  Copy number: Unknown
Gene/Insert
  Gene/Insert name: PTEN
  Species: R. norvegicus (rat)
  Insert size (bp): 1200
  Mutation: Deletion of last 4 amino acids
  Entrez Gene: Pten (a.k.a. MMAC1, Mmac, TEP1)
  Promoter: CMV
  Tag / fusion protein: EGFP (N terminal on backbone)
  Cloning method: Restriction Enzyme; 5′ cloning site XhoI (not destroyed); 3′ cloning site ApaI (not destroyed)
  Sequencing primers: 5′ unknown
Terms and licenses: Academic/Nonprofit Terms; Industry Terms: Not Available to Industry
How to cite: pEGFP-PTEN-deltaPDZ was a gift from Jose Esteban (Addgene plasmid # 110182 ; http://n2t.net/addgene:110182 ; RRID:Addgene_110182)
